Addgene plasmid #169552: pTS2311-Tier1-spacer-PPGK-NLuc_TB
Purpose: Tier-1 expression vector encoding PmPGK1-driven secreted Nluc coupled to fluorescent reporter mTagBFP2 preluded by a 5' spacer sequence (spacer-PmPGK1-IgkSS-Nluc-p2A-mTagBFP2-pA).
Depositing lab: Martin Fussenegger. Publication: A versatile plasmid architecture for mammalian synthetic biology (VAMSyB). Haellman V, Strittmatter T, Bertschi A, Stucheli P, Fussenegger M. Metab Eng. 2021 Jul;66:41-50. doi: 10.1016/j.ymben.2021.04.003. Epub 2021 Apr 18. PubMed 33857582.
Backbone
  Vector backbone: pMM1 (pcDNA3.1-based)
  Backbone size w/o insert (bp): 4435
  Vector type: Mammalian Expression
  Selectable markers: Neomycin (select with G418)
Growth in bacteria
  Bacterial resistance: Ampicillin, 100 μg/mL
  Growth temperature: 37°C
  Growth strain: DH5alpha
  Copy number: High Copy
Gene/Insert
  Gene/Insert name: PPGK-NanoLuc Luciferase - mTagBFP fusion (alt name: PPGK-Nluc-TB)
  Species: Synthetic
  Promoter: PPGK
  Cloning method: Restriction Enzyme; 5′ cloning site Unknown (unknown if destroyed)
  Sequencing primers: 5′ AmpStart; 3′ BGH-rev
Terms and licenses: Academic/Nonprofit Terms; Industry Terms: Not Available to Industry
How to cite: pTS2311-Tier1-spacer-PPGK-NLuc_TB was a gift from Martin Fussenegger (Addgene plasmid # 169552 ; http://n2t.net/addgene:169552 ; RRID:Addgene_169552)
