[The description below was written by a language model from this plasmid's Addgene catalogue record and pLannotate feature annotations shown in this document.]
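Description:
pTS2311-Tier1-spacer-PPGK-NLuc_TB is a mammalian expression plasmid of about 6.9 kb built on pMM1, a pcDNA3.1-derived backbone, and belongs to the first tier of the VAMSyB modular plasmid architecture for mammalian synthetic biology. It is propagated in E. coli as a high-copy plasmid through a ColE1/pUC-type origin with ampicillin selection from the β-lactamase gene. For selection in mammalian cells it carries a neomycin phosphotransferase cassette driven by the SV40 enhancer/early promoter and terminated by the SV40 polyadenylation signal, which confers G418 resistance. The feature table also picks up backbone remnants, including lac promoter/operator elements, short lacI and ble fragments, and a partial SV40 promoter fragment.

The payload is a single transcription unit in which the mouse phosphoglycerate kinase 1 (PGK) promoter provides constitutive expression of a synthetic bicistronic reporter. An Igκ light-chain leader directs NanoLuc luciferase into the secretory pathway. According to the catalogue description, a P2A self-cleaving peptide (not annotated in the table, but consistent with the gap between the two coding sequences) separates it from the blue fluorescent protein mTagBFP2. The unit ends at the bovine growth hormone polyadenylation signal. One transcript therefore yields a secreted luminescent readout that can be measured in the culture supernatant and an intracellular fluorescent marker of expressing cells.

The record describes a 5' spacer sequence placed ahead of the promoter. It is not annotated as such, although a second, inverted f1 origin annotation lies immediately upstream of the PGK promoter and may correspond to it. The construct presumably serves as a reporter unit for testing how such upstream context affects expression within the architecture.
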