Features (pLannotate 1.2.2; 19 found; start..end, strand, type, name):
    191..982     +  CDS            neo: KKA2_KLEPN - Also known as kan, nptII. Experimental evidence at protein level: Swiss-Prot protein existence level 1. Resistance to kanamycin, neomycin, paromomycin, ribostamycin, butirosin and gentamicin B. From Klebsiella pneumoniae.
   1006..1164    +  CDS            ble (fragment): BLE_KLEPN - Experimental evidence at protein level: Swiss-Prot protein existence level 1. Binding protein with a strong affinity to the bleomycin family of antibiotics. Binds to CL990; an antimitotic-antibiotic compound. From Klebsiella pneumoniae.
   1159..1280    +  polyA_signal   SV40 poly(A) signal: SV40 polyadenylation signal
   1353..1369    -  protein_bind   lac operator: The lac repressor binds to the lac operator to inhibit transcription in E. coli. This inhibition can be relieved by adding lactose or isopropyl-β-D-thiogalactopyranoside (IPTG). lac repressor encoded by lacI
   1377..1407    -  promoter       lac promoter: promoter for the E. coli lac operon
   1422..1443    -  protein_bind   CAP binding site: CAP binding activates transcription in the presence of cAMP. E. coli catabolite activator protein
   1456..1548    -  CDS            lacI (fragment): lac repressor; lacI; The lac repressor binds to the lac operator to inhibit transcription in E. coli. This inhibition can be relieved by adding lactose or isopropyl-β-D-thiogalactopyranoside (IPTG).
   1731..2319    -  rep_origin     ori: high-copy-number ColE1/pMB1/pBR322/pUC origin of replication
   2490..3350    -  CDS            AmpR: β-lactamase; bla; confers resistance to ampicillin, carbenicillin, and related antibiotics
   3351..3455    -  promoter       AmpR promoter: bla
   3512..3934    -  rep_origin     f1 ori (sequence partly withheld): f1 bacteriophage origin of replication; arrow indicates direction of (+) strand synthesis
   3952..4451    +  promoter       PGK promoter: mouse phosphoglycerate kinase 1 promoter
   4504..4563    +  sig_peptide    Igκ leader: leader sequence from mouse immunoglobulin κ light chain
   4582..5094    +  CDS            Nluc: NanoLuc® luciferase human codon-optimized
   5197..5904    +  CDS            mTagBFP2: mTagBFP2 is a basic (constitutively fluorescent) blue fluorescent protein published in 2011, derived from Entacmaea quadricolor. It is reported to be a very rapidly-maturing monomer with very low acid sensitivity.
   5965..6189    +  polyA_signal   bGH poly(A) signal: bovine growth hormone polyadenylation signal
   6193..6214    +  promoter       SV40 promoter (fragment): SV40 enhancer and early promoter
   6235..6663    +  rep_origin     f1 ori (sequence partly withheld): f1 bacteriophage origin of replication; arrow indicates direction of (+) strand synthesis
   6677..124     +  promoter       SV40 promoter (across the origin): SV40 enhancer and early promoter
>Addgene plasmid #169552 | pTS2311-Tier1-spacer-PPGK-NLuc_TB | addgene full sequence | sequence record 364979 | Addgene NGS Result
CGCCCATTCTCCGCCCCATGGCTGACTAATTTTTTTTATTTATGCAGAGGCCGAGGCCGCCTCTGCCTCT
GAGCTATTCCAGAAGTAGTGAGGAGGCTTTTTTGGAGGCCTAGGCTTTTGCAAAAAGCTCCCGGGAGCTT
GTATATCCATTTTCGGATCTGATCAAGAGACAGGATGAGGATCGTTTCGCATGATTGAACAAGATGGATT
GCACGCAGGTTCTCCGGCCGCTTGGGTGGAGAGGCTATTCGGCTATGACTGGGCACAACAGACAATCGGC
TGCTCTGATGCCGCCGTGTTCCGGCTGTCAGCGCAGGGGCGCCCGGTTCTTTTTGTCAAGACCGACCTGT
CCGGTGCCCTGAATGAACTGCAGGACGAGGCAGCGCGGCTATCGTGGCTGGCCACGACGGGCGTTCCTTG
CGCAGCTGTGCTCGACGTTGTCACTGAAGCGGGAAGGGACTGGCTGCTATTGGGCGAAGTGCCGGGGCAG
GATCTCCTGTCATCTCACCTTGCTCCTGCCGAGAAAGTATCCATCATGGCTGATGCAATGCGGCGGCTGC
ATACGCTTGATCCGGCTACCTGCCCATTCGACCACCAAGCGAAACATCGCATCGAGCGAGCACGTACTCG
GATGGAAGCCGGTCTTGTCGATCAGGATGATCTGGACGAAGAGCATCAGGGGCTCGCGCCAGCCGAACTG
TTCGCCAGGCTCAAGGCGCGCATGCCCGACGGCGAGGATCTCGTCGTGACCCATGGCGATGCCTGCTTGC
CGAATATCATGGTGGAAAATGGCCGCTTTTCTGGATTCATCGACTGTGGCCGGCTGGGTGTGGCGGACCG
CTATCAGGACATAGCGTTGGCTACCCGTGATATTGCTGAAGAGCTTGGCGGCGAATGGGCTGACCGCTTC
CTCGTGCTTTACGGTATCGCCGCTCCCGATTCGCAGCGCATCGCCTTCTATCGCCTTCTTGACGAGTTCT
TCTGAGCGGGACTCTGGGGTTCGAAATGACCGACCAAGCGACGCCCAACCTGCCATCACGAGATTTCGAT
TCCACCGCCGCCTTCTATGAAAGGTTGGGCTTCGGAATCGTTTTCCGGGACGCCGGCTGGATGATCCTCC
AGCGCGGGGATCTCATGCTGGAGTTCTTCGCCCACCCCAACTTGTTTATTGCAGCTTATAATGGTTACAA
ATAAAGCAATAGCATCACAAATTTCACAAATAAAGCATTTTTTTCACTGCATTCTAGTTGTGGTTTGTCC
AAACTCATCAATGTATCTTATCATGTCTGTATACCGTCGACCTCTAGCTAGAGCTTGGCGTAATCATGGT
CATAGCTGTTTCCTGTGTGAAATTGTTATCCGCTCACAATTCCACACAACATACGAGCCGGAAGCATAAA
GTGTAAAGCCTGGGGTGCCTAATGAGTGAGCTAACTCACATTAATTGCGTTGCGCTCACTGCCCGCTTTC
CAGTCGGGAAACCTGTCGTGCCAGCTGCATTAATGAATCGGCCAACGCGCGGGGAGAGGCGGTTTGCGTA
TTGGGCGCTCTTCCGCTTCCTCGCTCACTGACTCGCTGCGCTCGGTCGTTCGGCTGCGGCGAGCGGTATC
AGCTCACTCAAAGGCGGTAATACGGTTATCCACAGAATCAGGGGATAACGCAGGAAAGAACATGTGAGCA
AAAGGCCAGCAAAAGGCCAGGAACCGTAAAAAGGCCGCGTTGCTGGCGTTTTTCCATAGGCTCCGCCCCC
CTGACGAGCATCACAAAAATCGACGCTCAAGTCAGAGGTGGCGAAACCCGACAGGACTATAAAGATACCA
GGCGTTTCCCCCTGGAAGCTCCCTCGTGCGCTCTCCTGTTCCGACCCTGCCGCTTACCGGATACCTGTCC
GCCTTTCTCCCTTCGGGAAGCGTGGCGCTTTCTCATAGCTCACGCTGTAGGTATCTCAGTTCGGTGTAGG
TCGTTCGCTCCAAGCTGGGCTGTGTGCACGAACCCCCCGTTCAGCCCGACCGCTGCGCCTTATCCGGTAA
CTATCGTCTTGAGTCCAACCCGGTAAGACACGACTTATCGCCACTGGCAGCAGCCACTGGTAACAGGATT
AGCAGAGCGAGGTATGTAGGCGGTGCTACAGAGTTCTTGAAGTGGTGGCCTAACTACGGCTACACTAGAA
GAACAGTATTTGGTATCTGCGCTCTGCTGAAGCCAGTTACCTTCGGAAAAAGAGTTGGTAGCTCTTGATC
CGGCAAACAAACCACCGCTGGTAGCGGTGGTTTTTTTGTTTGCAAGCAGCAGATTACGCGCAGAAAAAAA
GGATCTCAAGAAGATCCTTTGATCTTTTCTACGGGGTCTGACGCTCAGTGGAACGAAAACTCACGTTAAG
GGATTTTGGTCATGAGATTATCAAAAAGGATCTTCACCTAGATCCTTTTAAATTAAAAATGAAGTTTTAA
ATCAATCTAAAGTATATATGAGTAAACTTGGTCTGACAGTTACCAATGCTTAATCAGTGAGGCACCTATC
TCAGCGATCTGTCTATTTCGTTCATCCATAGTTGCCTGACTCCCCGTCGTGTAGATAACTACGATACGGG
AGGGCTTACCATCTGGCCCCAGTGCTGCAATGATACCGCGAGACCCACGCTCACCGGCTCCAGATTTATC
AGCAATAAACCAGCCAGCCGGAAGGGCCGAGCGCAGAAGTGGTCCTGCAACTTTATCCGCCTCCATCCAG
TCTATTAATTGTTGCCGGGAAGCTAGAGTAAGTAGTTCGCCAGTTAATAGTTTGCGCAACGTTGTTGCCA
TTGCTACAGGCATCGTGGTGTCACGCTCGTCGTTTGGTATGGCTTCATTCAGCTCCGGTTCCCAACGATC
AAGGCGAGTTACATGATCCCCCATGTTGTGCAAAAAAGCGGTTAGCTCCTTCGGTCCTCCGATCGTTGTC
AGAAGTAAGTTGGCCGCAGTGTTATCACTCATGGTTATGGCAGCACTGCATAATTCTCTTACTGTCATGC
CATCCGTAAGATGCTTTTCTGTGACTGGTGAGTACTCAACCAAGTCATTCTGAGAATAGTGTATGCGGCG
ACCGAGTTGCTCTTGCCCGGCGTCAATACGGGATAATACCGCGCCACATAGCAGAACTTTAAAAGTGCTC
ATCATTGGAAAACGTTCTTCGGGGCGAAAACTCTCAAGGATCTTACCGCTGTTGAGATCCAGTTCGATGT
AACCCACTCGTGCACCCAACTGATCTTCAGCATCTTTTACTTTCACCAGCGTTTCTGGGTGAGCAAAAAC
AGGAAGGCAAAATGCCGCAAAAAAGGGAATAAGGGCGACACGGAAATGTTGAATACTCATACTCTTCCTT
TTTCAATATTATTGAAGCATTTATCAGGGTTATTGTCTCATGAGCGGATACATATTTGAATGTATTTAGA
AAAATAAACAAATAGGGGTTCCGCGCACATTTCCCCGAAAAGTGCCACCTGACGTCGACGGATCGGGAGA
TCTCCACGCGTATTCGCGTTAAATTTTTGTTAAATCAGCTCATTTTTTAACCAATAGGCCGAAATCGGCA
AAATCCCTTATAAATCAAAAGAATAGACCGAGATAGGGT
[37 nt withheld, positions 3610-3646]
AAAGAACGTGGACTCCAACGTCAAAGG
[49 nt withheld, positions 3674-3722]
T
[91 nt withheld, positions 3724-3814]
G
[119 nt withheld, positions 3816-3934]
GGTACCCTCGAGCTACCGGGTAGGGGAGGCGCTTTTCCCAAGGCAGTCTGGAGCATGCGCTTTAGCAGCC
CCGCTGGGCACTTGGCGCTACACAAGTGGCCTCTGGCCTCGCACACATTCCACATCCACCGGTAGGCGCC
AACCGGCTCCGTTCTTTGGTGGCCCCTTCGCGCCACCTTCTACTCCTCCCCTAGTCAGGAAGTTCCCCCC
CGCCCCGCAGCTCGCGTCGTGCAGGACGTGACAAATGGAAGTAGCACGTCTCAGTAGTCTCGTGCAGATG
GACAGCACCGCTGAGCAATGGAAGCGGGTAGGCCTTTGGGGCAGCGGCCAATAGCAGCTTTGCTCCTTCG
CTTTCTGGGCTCAGAGGCTGGGAAGGGGTGGGTCCGGGGGCGGGCTCAGGGGCGGGCTCAGGGGCGGGGC
GGGCGCCCGAAGGTCCTCCGGAGGCCCGGCATTCTGCACGCTTCAAAAGCGCACGTCTGCCGCGCTGTTC
TCCTCTTCCTCATCTCCGGGCCTTTCGACCTCCAGCCCGAGCTCGGTATAGGTTCGAAGCGGAATTCACC
ATGACTAGTGAGACAGACACACTCCTGCTATGGGTACTGCTGCTCTGGGTTCCAGGTTCCACTGGTGACG
CTAGTGGTGGTTCTGGTATGGTCTTCACACTCGAAGATTTCGTTGGGGACTGGCGACAGACAGCCGGCTA
CAACCTGGACCAAGTCCTTGAACAGGGAGGTGTGTCCAGTTTGTTTCAGAATCTCGGGGTGTCCGTAACT
CCGATCCAAAGGATTGTCCTGAGCGGTGAAAATGGGCTGAAGATCGACATCCATGTCATCATCCCGTATG
AAGGTCTGAGCGGCGACCAAATGGGCCAGATCGAAAAAATTTTTAAGGTGGTGTACCCTGTGGATGATCA
TCACTTTAAGGTGATCCTGCACTATGGCACACTGGTAATCGACGGGGTTACGCCGAACATGATCGACTAT
TTCGGACGGCCGTATGAAGGCATCGCCGTGTTCGACGGCAAAAAGATCACTGTAACAGGGACCCTGTGGA
ACGGCAACAAAATTATCGACGAGCGCCTGATCAACCCCGACGGCTCCCTGCTGTTCCGAGTAACCATCAA
CGGAGTGACCGGCTGGCGGCTGTGCGAACGCATTCTGGCGGCTAGTGGTGGTTCTGGTGGAAGCGGAGCT
ACTAACTTCAGCCTGCTGAAGCAGGCTGGTGACGTGGAGGAGAACCCTGGACCTGCTAGTGGTGGTTCTG
GTGTGTCTAAGGGCGAAGAGCTGATTAAGGAGAACATGCACATGAAGCTGTACATGGAGGGCACCGTGGA
CAACCATCACTTCAAGTGCACATCCGAGGGCGAAGGCAAGCCCTACGAGGGCACCCAGACCATGAGAATC
AAGGTGGTCGAGGGCGGCCCTCTCCCCTTCGCCTTCGACATCCTGGCTACTAGCTTCCTCTACGGCAGCA
AGACCTTCATCAACCACACCCAGGGCATCCCCGACTTCTTCAAGCAGTCCTTCCCTGAGGGCTTCACATG
GGAGAGAGTCACCACATACGAAGACGGGGGCGTGCTGACCGCTACCCAGGACACCAGCCTCCAGGACGGC
TGCCTCATCTACAACGTCAAGATCAGAGGGGTGAACTTCACATCCAACGGCCCTGTGATGCAGAAGAAAA
CACTCGGCTGGGAGGCCTTCACCGAGACGCTGTACCCCGCTGACGGCGGCCTGGAAGGCAGAAACGACAT
GGCCCTGAAGCTCGTGGGCGGGAGCCATCTGATCGCAAACGCCAAGACCACATATAGATCCAAGAAACCC
GCTAAGAACCTCAAGATGCCTGGCGTCTACTATGTGGACTACAGACTGGAAAGAATCAAGGAGGCCAACA
ACGAGACCTACGTCGAGCAGCACGAGGTGGCAGTGGCCAGATACTGCGACCTCCCTAGCAAACTGGGGCA
CAAACTTAATGCTAGCGGATCCACCGGTGTCTAGAAAGCTTTGAGGCCGGCCTGCAGGGATCAGCCTCGA
CTGTGCCTTCTAGTTGCCAGCCATCTGTTGTTTGCCCCTCCCCCGTGCCTTCCTTGACCCTGGAAGGTGC
CACTCCCACTGTCCTTTCCTAATAAAATGAGGAAATTGCATCGCATTGTCTGAGTAGGTGTCATTCTATT
CTGGGGGGTGGGGTGGGGCAGGACAGCAAGGGGGAGGATTGGGAAGACAATAGCAGGCATGCTGGGGATG
CGGTGGGCTCTATGGCTTCTGAGGCGGAAAGAACCAGCTGGGGCTCTAGGGGGTATCCCC
[124 nt withheld, positions 6235-6358]
C
[91 nt withheld, positions 6360-6450]
A
[49 nt withheld, positions 6452-6500]
CCTTTGACGTTGGAGTCCACGTTCTTT
[37 nt withheld, positions 6528-6564]
ACCCTATCTCGGTCTATTCTTTTGATTTATAAGGGATTTTGCCGATTTCGGCCTATTGGTTAAAAAATGA
GCTGATTTAACAAAAATTTAACGCGAATTAATTCTGTGGAATGTGTGTCAGTTAGGGTGTGGAAAGTCCC
CAGGCTCCCCAGCAGGCAGAAGTATGCAAAGCATGCATCTCAATTAGTCAGCAACCAGGTGTGGAAAGTC
CCCAGGCTCCCCAGCAGGCAGAAGTATGCAAAGCATGCATCTCAATTAGTCAGCAACCATAGTCCCGCCC
CTAACTCCGCCCATCCCGCCCCTAACTCCGCCCAGTTC
